Addgene plasmid #147841: pAc5.1B-EGFP-DmMe31B-Q294AN296FR347A-dsRNAres_W
Purpose: Insect Expression of DmMe31B-Q294AAN296FR347A-dsRNAres
Depositing lab: Elisa Izaurralde. Depositing organization: Max Planck Institute for Developmental Biology. Publication: A DDX6-CNOT1 complex and W-binding pockets in CNOT9 reveal direct links between miRNA target recognition and silencing. Chen Y, Boland A, Kuzuoglu-Ozturk D, Bawankar P, Loh B, Chang CT, Weichenrieder O, Izaurralde E. Mol Cell. 2014 Jun 5;54(5):737-50. doi: 10.1016/j.molcel.2014.03.034. Epub 2014 Apr 24. PubMed 24768540.
Backbone
  Vector backbone: Unknown
  Vector type: Insect Expression
Growth in bacteria
  Bacterial resistance: Ampicillin, 100 μg/mL
  Growth temperature: 37°C
  Growth strain: DH5alpha
  Copy number: Low Copy
Gene/Insert
  Gene/Insert name: DmMe31B-Q294AAN296FR347A-dsRNAres
  Species: D. melanogaster (fly)
  Entrez Gene: me31B (a.k.a. Dmel_CG4916, CG4916, DDX6, Dhh1p/Me31b, DmRH3, Dmel\CG4916, ME31B, Mat31B, Me31B, Me31b, l(2)k06607, me31b)
  Cloning method: Unknown
Terms and licenses: Academic/Nonprofit Terms; Industry Terms: Not Available to Industry
Depositor comments: ORF extracted from NCBI:NM_078809.3. Plasmids from this collection were made available to the research community and donated after the lab closed. Please note that the sequence provided by the depositing laboratory may be theoretical/predicted or based on Sanger sequencing results. There may be discrepancies between sequencing results obtained by Addgene and the depositor sequence. If an Addgene verified sequence is not available, please contact before placing your order to request that our lab fully sequence the plasmid.
How to cite: pAc5.1B-EGFP-DmMe31B-Q294AN296FR347A-dsRNAres_W was a gift from Elisa Izaurralde (Addgene plasmid # 147841 ; http://n2t.net/addgene:147841 ; RRID:Addgene_147841)
