[The description below was written by a language model from this plasmid's Addgene catalogue record and pLannotate feature annotations shown in this document.]
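Description:
pAc5.1B-EGFP-DmMe31B-Q294AN296FR347A-dsRNAres_W is a 7.4 kb insect expression plasmid for producing a GFP-tagged mutant form of the Drosophila melanogaster DEAD-box RNA helicase Me31B, the fly orthologue of DDX6. The catalogue lists the backbone as unknown, although the name and the annotated features point to a pAc5.1-type vector. Transcription is driven by the constitutive D. melanogaster actin 5C (Ac5) promoter and terminated by an SV40 polyadenylation signal. In bacteria the plasmid is maintained through a ColE1/pUC-type origin and selected with ampicillin via the bla gene and its promoter. The catalogue describes it as low copy, whereas the origin is annotated as a high-copy type. Short fragments annotated as tetracycline resistance and SV40 large T antigen sequence appear to be non-functional backbone remnants.

The payload is an EGFP coding sequence placed directly upstream of the me31B open reading frame, which gives an N-terminal fluorescent fusion. A V5 epitope sequence lies downstream of the insert, but the record does not say whether it is in frame and translated or is cut off by the insert's stop codon. The construct name indicates three substitutions, Q294A, N296F and R347A; the purpose and insert fields write the first as "Q294AA", which is probably a typographical variant. The "dsRNAres" label indicates that the coding sequence has been altered to resist a dsRNA targeting endogenous me31B. This design suits complementation experiments in fly cell culture, where the endogenous protein is depleted by RNAi and replaced with the mutant. The associated publication concerns the DDX6–CNOT1 complex and miRNA-mediated silencing, so the mutations may probe that interaction, although the record does not state their specific effect.
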