Features (pLannotate 1.2.2; 10 found; start..end, strand, type, name):
     56..2568    +  promoter       Ac5 promoter: Drosophila melanogaster actin 5C promoter
   2588..3304    +  CDS            EGFP: EGFP is a basic (constitutively fluorescent) green fluorescent protein published in 1996, derived from Aequorea victoria. It is reported to be a rapidly-maturing weak dimer with moderate acid sensitivity.
   3314..4690    +  CDS            me31B: DDX6_DROME - Experimental evidence at protein level: Swiss-Prot protein existence level 1. ATP-dependent RNA helicase which is a core component of a variety of ribonucleoprotein complexes (RNPs) that play critical roles in translational repression and mRNA decapping during embryogenesis, oogenesis, neurogenesis and neurotransmission (PubMed:11546740, PubMed:16256742, PubMed:17178403, PubMed:18590813, PubMed:21267420, PubMed:21447556, PubMed:28875934, PubMed:28388438, PubMed:17982591, PubMed:31114929). Recruits core components and translational repressors to some RNP complexes, and mediates RNP
   4729..4770    +  CDS            V5 tag: epitope tag from simian virus 5
   4870..5004    -  polyA_signal   SV40 poly(A) signal: SV40 polyadenylation signal
   5027..5111    -  CDS            large T antigen (fragment): large T antigen from SV40 (simian virus 40)
   5112..5582    +  CDS            TcR (fragment): tetracycline efflux protein; tet; confers resistance to tetracycline
   5626..6214    -  rep_origin     ori: high-copy-number ColE1/pMB1/pBR322/pUC origin of replication
   6385..7245    -  CDS            AmpR: β-lactamase; bla; confers resistance to ampicillin, carbenicillin, and related antibiotics
   7246..7350    -  promoter       AmpR promoter: bla
>Addgene plasmid #147841 | pAc5.1B-EGFP-DmMe31B-Q294AN296FR347A-dsRNAres_W | depositor full sequence | sequence record 290288 | Full Sequence
CTTCAAGGAATTAATTCTATATTCTAAAAACACAAATGATACTTCTAAAAAAAATCATGAATGGCATCAA
CTCTGAATCAAATCTTTGCAGATGCACCTACTTCTCATTTCCACTGTCACATCATTTTTCCAGATCTCGC
TGCCTGTTATGTGGCCCACAAACCAAGACACGTTTTATGGCCATTAAAGCTGGCTGATCGTCGCCAAACA
CCAAATACATATCAATATGTACATTCGAGAAAGAAGCGATCAAAGAAGCGTCTTCGGGCGAGTAGGAGAA
TGCGGAGGAGAAGGAGAACGAGCTGATCTAGTATCTCTCCACAATCCAATGCCAACTGACCAACTGGCCA
TATTCGGAGCAATTTGAAGCCAATTTCCATCGCCTGGCGATCGCTCCATTCTTGGCTATATGTTTTTCAC
CGTTCCCGGGGCCATTTTCAAAGACTCGTCGGTAAGATAAGATTGTGTCACTCGCTGTCTCTCTTCATTT
GTCGAAGAATGCTGAGGAATTTCGCGATGACGTCGGCGAGTATTTTGAAGAATGAGAATAATTTGTATTT
ATACGAAAATCAGTTAGTGGAATTTTCTACAAAAACATGTTATCTATAGATAATTTTGTTGCAAAATATG
TTGACTATGACAAAGATTGTATGTATATACCTTTAATGTATTCTCATTTTCTTATGTATTTATAATGGCA
ATGATGATACTGATGATATTTTAAGATGATGCCAGACCACAGGCTGATTTCTGCGTCTTTTGCCGAACGC
AGTGCATGTGCGGTTGTTGTTTTTTGGAATAGTTTCAATTTTCGGACTGTCCGCTTTGATTTCAGTTTCT
TGGCTTATTCAAAAAGCAAAGTAAAGCCAAAAAAGCGAGATGGCAATACCAAATGCGGCAAAACGGTAGT
GGAAGGAAAGGGGTGCGGGGCAGCGGAAGGAAGGGTGGGGCGGGGCGTGGCGGGGTCTGTGGCTGGGCGC
GACGTCACCGACGTTGGAGCCACTCCTTTGACCATGTGTGCGTGTGTGTATTATTCGTGTCTCGCCACTC
GCCGGTTGTTTTTTTCTTTTTATCTCGCTCTCTCTAGCGCCATCTCGTACGCATGCTCAACGCACCGCAT
GTTGCCGTGTCCTTTATGCGTCATTTTGGCTCGAAATAGGCAATTATTTAAACAAAGATTAGTCAACGAA
AACGCTAAAATAAATAAGTCTACAATATGGTTACTTATTGCCATGTGTGTGCAGCCAACGATAGCAACAA
AAGCAACAACACAGTGGCTTTCCCTCTTTCACTTTTTGTTTGCAAGCGCGTGCGAGCAAGACGGCACGAC
CGGCAAACGCAATTACGCTGACAAAGAGCAGACGAAGTTTTGGCCGAAAAACATCAAGGCGCCTGATACG
AATGCATTTGCAATAACAATTGCGATATTTAATATTGTTTATGAAGCTGTTTGACTTCAAAACACACAAA
AAAAAAAATAAAACAAATTATTTGAAAGAGAATTAGGAATCGGACAGCTTATCGTTACGGGCTAACAGCA
CACCGAGACGAAATAGCTTACCTGACGTCACAGCCTCTGGAAGAACTGCCGCCAAGCAGAGAGAGAGAGA
AAAAGAGGGAGAGCAGCTTAGACCGCATGTGCTTGTGTGTGAGGCGTCTCTCTCTTCGTCTCCTGTTTGC
GCAAACGCATAGACTGCACTGAGAAAATCGATTACCTATTTTTTATGAATGAATATTTGCACTATTACTA
TTCAAAACTATTAAGATAGCAATCACATTCAATAGCCAAATACTATACCACCTGAGCGATGCAACGAAAT
GATCAATTTGAGCAAAAATGCTGCATATTTAGGACGGCATCATTATAGAAATGCTTCTTGCTGTGTACTT
TTCTCTCGTCTGGCAGCTGTTTCGCCGTTATTGTTAAAACCGGCTTAAGTTAGGTGTGTTTTCTACGACT
AGTGATGCCCCTACTAGAAGATGTGTGTTGCACAAATGTCCCTGAATAACCAATTTGAAGTGCAGATAGC
AGTAAACGTAAGCTAATATGAATATTATTTAACTGTAATGTTTTAATATCGCTGGACATTACTAATAAAC
CCACTATAAACACATGTACATATGTATGTTTTGGCATACAATGAGTAGTTGGGGAAAAAATGTGTAAAAG
CACCGTGACCATCACAGCATAAAGATAACCAGCTGAAGTATCGAATATGAGTAACCCCCAAATTGAATCA
CATGCCGCAACTGATAGGACCCATGGAAGTACACTCTTCATGGCGATATACAAGACACACACAAGCACGA
ACACCCAGTTGCGGAGGAAATTCTCCGTAAATGAAAACCCAATCGGCGAACAATTCATACCCATATATGG
TAAAAGTTTTGAACGCGACTTGAGAGCGGAGAGCATTGCGGCTGATAAGGTTTTAGCGCTAAGCGGGCTT
TATAAAACGGGCTGCGGGACCAGTTTTCATATCACTACCGTTTGAGTTCTTGTGCTGTGTGGATACTCCT
CCCGACACAAAGCCGCTCCATCAGCCAGCAGTCGTCTAATCCAGAGACCCCGGATCGGGGTACCAACATG
GTGAGCAAGGGCGAGGAGCTGTTCACCGGGGTGGTGCCCATCCTGGTCGAGCTGGACGGCGACGTAAACG
GCCACAAGTTCAGCGTGTCCGGCGAGGGCGAGGGCGATGCCACCTACGGCAAGCTGACCCTGAAGTTCAT
CTGCACCACCGGCAAGCTGCCCGTGCCCTGGCCCACCCTCGTGACCACCCTGACCTACGGCGTGCAGTGC
TTCAGCCGCTACCCCGACCACATGAAGCAGCACGACTTCTTCAAGTCCGCCATGCCCGAAGGCTACGTCC
AGGAGCGCACCATCTTCTTCAAGGACGACGGCAACTACAAGACCCGCGCCGAGGTGAAGTTCGAGGGCGA
CACCCTGGTGAACCGCATCGAGCTGAAGGGCATCGACTTCAAGGAGGACGGCAACATCCTGGGGCACAAG
CTGGAGTACAACTACAACAGCCACAACGTCTATATCATGGCCGACAAGCAGAAGAACGGCATCAAGGTGA
ACTTCAAGATCCGCCACAACATCGAGGACGGCAGCGTGCAGCTCGCCGACCACTACCAGCAGAACACCCC
CATCGGCGACGGCCCCGTGCTGCTGCCCGACAACCACTACCTGAGCACCCAGTCCGCCCTGAGCAAAGAC
CCCAACGAGAAGCGCGATCACATGGTCCTGCTGGAGTTCGTGACCGCCGCCGGGATCACTCTCGGCATGG
ACGAGCTGTACAAGCCAAGCTTGATGATGACCGAGAAACTGAACTCCGGCCATACCAACCTGACTTCTAA
AGGAATAATTAACGACCTGCAGATAGCCGGTAATACTTCAGATGACATGGGGTGGAAGTCTAAATTAAAA
TTACCACCGAAAGATAATCGGTTTAAGACGACAGACGTTACAGACACACGGGGAAACGAGTTTGAAGAAT
TCTGTTTAAAGCGGGAGTTGCTGATGGGAATCTTTGAAAAAGGTTGGGAACGGCCATCACCGATACAAGA
AGCTGCAATACCAATTGCTCTGTCGGGTAAGGACGTCCTAGCCAGAGCAAAAAATGGAACGGGAAAAACC
GGCGCGTATTGTATACCTGTCCTGGAGCAGATAGATCCTACAAAAGATTATATACAAGCCTTGGTTATGG
TTCCAACACGGGAACTGGCCTTGCAGACATCCCAAATTTGCATAGAATTAGCCAAGCACCTGGACATTAG
AGTTATGGTTACGACAGGTGGAACAATCTTGAAAGACGATATATTGCGAATATACCAGAAGGTCCAGCTA
ATCATCGCAACACCAGGCCGGATTTTGGACCTTATGGACAAAAAGGTAGCAGACATGAGTCACTGTCGAA
TTCTGGTATTAGACGAAGCAGACAAATTGCTATCACTAGACTTCCAGGGAATGTTAGACCACGTCATCTT
AAAACTACCCAAAGACCCTCAAATACTATTGTTCTCGGCCACCTTCCCGTTAACTGTAAAAAATTTCATG
GAGAAGCATTTACGCGAGCCTTACGAGATCAACCTGATGGAGGAGCTAACACTGAAGGGTGTCACTCAGT
ACTATGCATTCGTACAGGAGCGCCAGAAAGTACACTGCTTGAATACGCTCTTTTCGAAGCTGGCGATCGC
TCAGTCTATCATATTCTGCAATTCCACGCAACGTGTCGAGCTATTGGCCAAAAAGATCACAGAGCTTGGA
TATTGCTGTTACTATATACACGCTAAGATGGCCCAGGCACACAGAAATCGAGTATTCCACGATTTCCGCC
AAGGACTCTGTGCCAATCTGGTGTGCTCCGACCTGTTCACCCGTGGTATCGACGTGCAGGCCGTGAATGT
AGTGATCAATTTCGATTTCCCACGAATGGCAGAGACATACTTGCATCGAATTGGTCGCTCAGGACGTTTC
GGTCATTTGGGTATTGCTATTAATCTGATAACCTACGAGGATCGGTTTGATCTGCATCGGATTGAAAAAG
AACTTGGAACCGAAATAAAGCCTATTCCGAAGGTCATAGACCCCGCCCTTTATGTCGCAAACGTTGGCGC
ATCCGTTGGCGATACTTGCAACAACAGTGATCTGAATAATTCTGCGAACGAGGAGGGCAACGTTAGCAAA
TAAGCGGCCGCTCGAGTCTAGAGGGCCCGCGGTTCGAAGGTAAGCCTATCCCTAACCCTCTCCTCGGTCT
CGATTCTACGCGTACCGGTCATCATCACCATCACCATTGAGTTTAAACCCGCTGATCAGCCTCGACTGTG
CCTTCTAAGGCCTGAGCTCGCTGATCAGCCTCGATCGAGGATCCAGACATGATAAGATACATTGATGAGT
TTGGACAAACCACAACTAGAATGCAGTGAAAAAAATGCTTTATTTGTGAAATTTGTGATGCTATTGCTTT
ATTTGTAACCATTATAAGCTGCAATAAACAAGTTAACAACAACAATTGCATTCATTTTATGTTTCAGGTT
CAGGGGGAGGTGTGGGAGGTTTTTTAAAGCAAGTAAAACCTCTACAAATGTGGTATGGCTGATTATGATC
AGTCGACCGATGCCCTTGAGAGCCTTCAACCCAGTCAGCTCCTTCCGGTGGGCGCGGGGCATGACTATCG
TCGCCGCACTTATGACTGTCTTCTTTATCATGCAACTCGTAGGACAGGTGCCGGCAGCGCTCTGGGTCAT
TTTCGGCGAGGACCGCTTTCGCTGGAGCGCGACGATGATCGGCCTGTCGCTTGCGGTATTCGGAATCTTG
CACGCCCTCGCTCAAGCCTTCGTCACTGGTCCCGCCACCAAACGTTTCGGCGAGAAGCAGGCCATTATCG
CCGGCATGGCGGCCGACGCGCTGGGCTACGTCTTGCTGGCGTTCGCGACGCGAGGCTGGATGGCCTTCCC
CATTATGATTCTTCTCGCTTCCGGCGGCATCGGGATGCCCGCGTTGCAGGCCATGCTGTCCAGGCAGGTA
GATGACGACCATCAGGGACAGCTTCAAGGATCGCTCGCGGCTCTTACCAGCCAGCAAAAGGCCAGGAACC
GTAAAAAGGCCGCGTTGCTGGCGTTTTTCCATAGGCTCCGCCCCCCTGACGAGCATCACAAAAATCGACG
CTCAAGTCAGAGGTGGCGAAACCCGACAGGACTATAAAGATACCAGGCGTTTCCCCCTGGAAGCTCCCTC
GTGCGCTCTCCTGTTCCGACCCTGCCGCTTACCGGATACCTGTCCGCCTTTCTCCCTTCGGGAAGCGTGG
CGCTTTCTCAATGCTCACGCTGTAGGTATCTCAGTTCGGTGTAGGTCGTTCGCTCCAAGCTGGGCTGTGT
GCACGAACCCCCCGTTCAGCCCGACCGCTGCGCCTTATCCGGTAACTATCGTCTTGAGTCCAACCCGGTA
AGACACGACTTATCGCCACTGGCAGCAGCCACTGGTAACAGGATTAGCAGAGCGAGGTATGTAGGCGGTG
CTACAGAGTTCTTGAAGTGGTGGCCTAACTACGGCTACACTAGAAGGACAGTATTTGGTATCTGCGCTCT
GCTGAAGCCAGTTACCTTCGGAAAAAGAGTTGGTAGCTCTTGATCCGGCAAACAAACCACCGCTGGTAGC
GGTGGTTTTTTTGTTTGCAAGCAGCAGATTACGCGCAGAAAAAAAGGATCTCAAGAAGATCCTTTGATCT
TTTCTACGGGGTCTGACGCTCAGTGGAACGAAAACTCACGTTAAGGGATTTTGGTCATGAGATTATCAAA
AAGGATCTTCACCTAGATCCTTTTAAATTAAAAATGAAGTTTTAAATCAATCTAAAGTATATATGAGTAA
ACTTGGTCTGACAGTTACCAATGCTTAATCAGTGAGGCACCTATCTCAGCGATCTGTCTATTTCGTTCAT
CCATAGTTGCCTGACTCCCCGTCGTGTAGATAACTACGATACGGGAGGGCTTACCATCTGGCCCCAGTGC
TGCAATGATACCGCGAGACCCACGCTCACCGGCTCCAGATTTATCAGCAATAAACCAGCCAGCCGGAAGG
GCCGAGCGCAGAAGTGGTCCTGCAACTTTATCCGCCTCCATCCAGTCTATTAATTGTTGCCGGGAAGCTA
GAGTAAGTAGTTCGCCAGTTAATAGTTTGCGCAACGTTGTTGCCATTGCTGCAGGCATCGTGGTGTCACG
CTCGTCGTTTGGTATGGCTTCATTCAGCTCCGGTTCCCAACGATCAAGGCGAGTTACATGATCCCCCATG
TTGTGCAAAAAAGCGGTTAGCTCCTTCGGTCCTCCGATCGTTGTCAGAAGTAAGTTGGCCGCAGTGTTAT
CACTCATGGTTATGGCAGCACTGCATAATTCTCTTACTGTCATGCCATCCGTAAGATGCTTTTCTGTGAC
TGGTGAGTACTCAACCAAGTCATTCTGAGAATAGTGTATGCGGCGACCGAGTTGCTCTTGCCCGGCGTCA
ACACGGGATAATACCGCGCCACATAGCAGAACTTTAAAAGTGCTCATCATTGGAAAACGTTCTTCGGGGC
GAAAACTCTCAAGGATCTTACCGCTGTTGAGATCCAGTTCGATGTAACCCACTCGTGCACCCAACTGATC
TTCAGCATCTTTTACTTTCACCAGCGTTTCTGGGTGAGCAAAAACAGGAAGGCAAAATGCCGCAAAAAAG
GGAATAAGGGCGACACGGAAATGTTGAATACTCATACTCTTCCTTTTTCAATATTATTGAAGCATTTATC
AGGGTTATTGTCTCATGAGCGGATACATATTTGAATGTATTTAGAAAAATAAACAAATAGGGGTTCCGCG
CACATTTCCCCGAAAAGTGCCACCTGACGTCTAAGAAACCATTATTATCATGACATTAACCTATAAAAAT
AGGCGTATCACGAGGCCCTTTCGT
